Addgene plasmid #30454: pME18S-HismSin3A
Depositing lab: Bob Eisenman. Depositing organization: Fred Hutchinson Cancer Center.
Backbone
  Vector backbone: pME18S
  Backbone size w/o insert (bp): 3392
  Vector type: Mammalian Expression
Growth in bacteria
  Bacterial resistance: Ampicillin, 100 μg/mL
  Growth temperature: 37°C
  Growth strain: DH5alpha
  Copy number: Unknown
Gene/Insert
  Gene/Insert name: Sin3A
  Species: M. musculus (mouse)
  Entrez Gene: Sin3a (a.k.a. Sin3, mKIAA4126, mSin3A)
  Tag / fusion protein: His (N terminal on backbone)
  Cloning method: Restriction Enzyme
  Sequencing primers: 5′ SV40pro-F
Terms and licenses: Academic/Nonprofit Terms; Industry Terms: Not Available to Industry
How to cite: pME18S-HismSin3A was a gift from Bob Eisenman (Addgene plasmid # 30454 ; http://n2t.net/addgene:30454 ; RRID:Addgene_30454)
