[The description below was written by a language model from this plasmid's Addgene catalogue record.]
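Description:
pME18S-HismSin3A is a mammalian expression plasmid built on the pME18S backbone (about 3.4 kb without the insert) and carrying the mouse Sin3a coding sequence, also known as mSin3A. It is propagated in standard E. coli cloning strains under ampicillin selection. The record lists its copy number as unknown and names neither the bacterial origin of replication nor any marker for selection in mammalian cells, so the plasmid is probably best suited to transient transfection.

The insert was introduced by restriction enzyme cloning and is expressed as a fusion with an N-terminal His tag supplied by the backbone. This tag allows the protein to be detected with anti-His reagents or captured by metal-affinity chromatography. The promoter is not explicitly stated. The recommended 5′ sequencing primer anneals in an SV40 promoter region, which fits the SV40-derived hybrid promoter (SRα) generally associated with pME18S-type vectors, but this is an inference rather than a recorded feature. No feature table is available, so the polyadenylation signal, the exact insert boundaries and whether the full-length open reading frame is present cannot be confirmed.

Sin3A is a large scaffold protein that acts as a transcriptional corepressor, assembling histone deacetylase-containing complexes and linking them to sequence-specific DNA-binding repressors. A tagged expression construct of this kind is typically used to overexpress mSin3A in cultured mammalian cells for co-immunoprecipitation or pull-down of interacting partners, for transcriptional repression reporter assays, or for purifying Sin3A-associated complexes. The record itself does not state a specific intended application.
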