>Addgene plasmid #30454 | pME18S-HismSin3A | addgene partial sequence | sequence record 35346 | 30454 with SV40pro-F
GAGGAGGCTTTTTTGGAGGCCTAGGCTTTTGCAAAAAGCTCCTCGATCGAGGGGCTCGCATCTCTCCTTC
ACGCGCCCGCCGCCCTACCTGAGGCCGCCATCCACGCCGGTTGAGTCGCGTTCTGCCGCCTCCCGCCTGT
GGTGCCTCCTGAACTGCGTCCGCCGTCTAGGTAAGTTTAAAGCTCAGGTCGAGACCGGGCCTTTGTCCGG
CGCTCCCTTGGAGCCTACCTAGACTCAGCCGGCTCTCCACGCTTTGCCTGACCCTGCTTGCTCAACTCTA
CGTCTTTGTTTCGTTTTCTGTTCTGCGCCGTTACAGATCCAAGCTCTGAAAAACCAGAAAGTTAACTGGT
AAGTTTAGTCTTTTTGTCTTTTATTTCAGGTCCCGGATCCGGTGGTGGTGCAAATCAAAGAACTGCTCCT
CAGTGGATGTTGCCTTTACTTCTAGGCCTGTACGGAAGTGTTACTTCTGCTCTAAAAGCTGCGGAATTCA
TGGGCCATCATCATCATCATCATCATCATCATCACAGCAGCGGCCATATCGACGACGACGACAAGCATAT
GCTCGAGAAGCGACGGTTGGATGACCAGGAATCACCAGTGTATGCAGCCCAGCAGCGAAGGATTCCTGGG
AGCACAGAGGCTTTTTCTCACCAGCACCGGGTCCTTGCCCCGGCCCCTCCTGTGTATGAAGCAGTGTCTG
AGACCATGCAGTCAGCTACAGGCATTCAGTACTCAGTGGCACCCAACTACCAGGTTTCAGCTGTGCCACA
AAGTTCTGGCAGTCATGGGCCCGCCATAGCAGCAGTTCATAGCAGCCATCATCACCCAACAGCTGTCC
