>Addgene plasmid #30454 | pME18S-HismSin3A | addgene partial sequence | sequence record 93844 | pEXFP-3 5'-CAGGTTCAGGGGGAGGTGTGG-3'
AAATTATGAATTCCTCGAGATTTACCCTGGCTTACACGCTCATGGGACTGATGAGCTCTGAGTAGAGCAG
TTCTCCGGTACATGTAGTCCTCCGATTTGATCACATATACCATCTTATAGGAGTTCAGCTTGAACCTACA
CTCCAGCTTATCCAGGCTCTCTACATTTTCCATGGTCTTCTTGCTGTTTCCTTCTTTCCCTTCTTTTTCC
TGTTGCTCTCGACCACGTTGACACTTCCGGATACGCCGCAAATTCCTTGGGAGAAATACTGGTTTCTGTG
CCAGATGTTCTCGAAGTTCAGGAGAAGTAGTATCAGAACTCATATATCGCTCCACGTAGTCTGACCAACG
CTCTGCTTCCACGGGGTCATCTGAGTTCTCCTCTTCTGTGTCCAGGAGCTCAACAGTCANCTGAACTTGA
CCTTGACTTTGAATGAACATTAGCTTGAAGCANTTCTCGTCTGACATAAGCTGCTCTGCCTTCCGCTGGT
ATGCTGACTCCAGAAGGCTCCTTGAAGTCTGACTGTTGAGCTGGCCTCCCGTGGCTCCGTTATTGTTTTC
TGCCAAGTAAAGATCAGTAACCTGCACACAGACCTCGTCGCTGACGATGTGCTGTAGCTGTCTGACGATG
CTCTGGATTAATTTGTCCATAGTAAAGGCAATGTAGGCATGAATGGTGAACATCTCTCTCAATGAATCTT
CATACTGTGATGAGTCTATGTTGCCATCAAGCAGGCTCCGCACCATGTCCAGGAAAGCTGGGTAATAATC
TTCTACATCAACATCCATAGGTTCCTTGAGACGTAGTTGTATGGCAGGACTATCACTCTTGTCTCGCTTT
ATGCCTAGCACCTCC
