>Addgene plasmid #30454 | pME18S-HismSin3A | addgene partial sequence | sequence record 93846 | ColEterm 5'-agctgataccgctcgccgcagccgaacg-3'
GTGAGCGAGGAAGCGGAAGAGGAATTAATTCGAGCTCGGTACCCGGGGATCCAGACATGATAAGATACAT
TGATGAGTTTGGACAAACCACAACTAGAATGCAGTGAAAAAAATGCTTTATTTGTGAAATTTGTGATGCT
ATTGCTTTATTTGTAACCATTATAAGCTGCAATAAACAAGTTAACAACAACAATTGCATTCATTTTATGT
TTCAGGTTCAGGGGGAGGTGTGGGAGGTTTTTTCTCTAGAGGATCTGGAGGAAAAAATTATGAATTCCTC
GAGATTTACCCTGGCTTACACGCTCATGGGACTGATGAGCTCTGAGTAGAGCAGTTCTCCGGTACATGTA
GTCCTCCGATTTGATCACATATACCATCTTATAGGAGTTCAGCTTGAACCTACACTCCAGCTTATCCAGG
CTCTCTACATTTTCCATGGTCTTCTTGCTGTTTCCTTCTTTCCCTTCTTTTTCCTGTTGCTCTCGACCAC
GTTGACACTTCCGGATACGCCGCAAATTCCTTGGGAGAAATACTGGTTTCTGTGCCAGATGTTCTCGAAG
TTCAGGAGAAGTAGTATCAGAACTCATATATCGCTCCACGTAGTCTGACCAACGCTCTGCTTCCACGGGG
TCATCTGAGTTCTCCTCTTCTGTGTCCAGGAGCTCAACAGTCAGCTGAACTTGACCTTGACTTTGAATGA
ACATTAGCTTGAAGCAGTTCTCGTCTGACATAAGCTGCTCTGCCTTCCGCTGGTATGCTGACTCCAGAAG
GCTCCTTGAAGTCTGACTGTTGAGCTGGCCTCCCGTGGCTCCGTTATTGTTTTCTGCCAAGTAAAGATCA
GTAACCTGCACACAGACCTCGTCGCTGACGATGTGCTGTAGCTGTCTGACGATGCTCTGGATTAATTTGT
CCATAGTAAAGGCAATGTAGGCATGAATGG
